Addgene plasmid #126376: pGWB14-LYX158
Purpose: With a Nicotiana benthamiana transcription factor in PGWB14 backbone, for Agrobacterium mediated transient or stable expression corresponding transcription factor fused with a C-terminal HA tag.
Depositing lab: Silin Zhong. Depositing organization: Chinese University of Hong Kong.
Backbone
  Vector backbone: pGWB14
  Vector type: Plant Expression
  Selectable markers: Hygromycin
Growth in bacteria
  Bacterial resistance: Kanamycin, 50 μg/mL
  Growth temperature: 37°C
  Growth strain: DH5alpha
  Copy number: Low Copy
Gene/Insert
  Gene/Insert name: Niben101Scf00592g00015.1
  Species: Nicotiana benthamiana
  Promoter: CaMV 35S
  Tag / fusion protein: HA (C terminal on insert)
  Cloning method: Gibson Cloning
Terms and licenses: Academic/Nonprofit Terms; Industry Terms: Not Available to Industry
How to cite: pGWB14-LYX158 was a gift from Silin Zhong (Addgene plasmid # 126376 ; http://n2t.net/addgene:126376 ; RRID:Addgene_126376)
