[The description below was written by a language model from this plasmid's Addgene catalogue record and pLannotate feature annotations shown in this document.]
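Description:
pGWB14-LYX158 is a plant binary expression vector built on the pGWB14 backbone for Agrobacterium-mediated transient or stable expression of a Nicotiana benthamiana transcription factor (gene model Niben101Scf00592g00015.1) carrying a C-terminal HA tag. The backbone is a large, low-copy, broad-host-range IncP-type replicon. The feature table shows oriV with its trans-acting replication gene trfA, plus oriT and traJ for mobilisation, which together allow maintenance in both E. coli and Agrobacterium. Bacterial selection is by kanamycin (aphA-3 type KanR). Remnants of tetracycline resistance genes, an IS1 element and other fragmentary backbone sequences are also annotated but have no stated role.

Between the nopaline-type right and left T-DNA borders lie three 35S-driven units. The main cassette places the insert under the CaMV 35S promoter, flanked by attB1 and attB2 Gateway sites, although the record lists Gibson cloning as the method used. It is followed by a 3xHA epitope and the NOS terminator, giving a constitutively expressed, HA-tagged protein suitable for detection or immunoprecipitation. The annotation software labels the open reading frame by similarity to Arabidopsis TULP3, a Tubby-like protein, which suggests the family to which the N. benthamiana gene belongs. A second cassette, not mentioned in the catalogue fields, has a 35S promoter driving the tomato bushy stunt virus P19 silencing suppressor with a CaMV poly(A) signal. P19 is commonly co-expressed to boost transient expression in infiltrated leaves. The third unit, in the opposite orientation, is a 35S-driven hygromycin phosphotransferase gene with a NOS terminator, which provides hygromycin selection of stably transformed plants.
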