Features (pLannotate 1.2.2; 36 found; start..end, strand, type, name):
      3..89      -  CDS            traI (fragment): TRAI6_ECOLX - Experimental evidence at protein level: Swiss-Prot protein existence level 1. The initiation process of transfer DNA synthesis requires the interaction of at least three plasmid-specific components (TraH, I, and J) at the transfer origin resulting in the assembly of a specialised nucleoprotein complex - the relaxosome. Site- and strand-specific cleavage at the transfer origin is dependent on TraI and TraJ. From Escherichia coli.
    127..498     -  CDS            traJ: oriT-recognizing protein; traJ
    531..640     -  oriT           oriT: incP origin of transfer
    772..962     +  rep_origin     ori (fragment): high-copy-number ColE1/pMB1/pBR322/pUC origin of replication
   1321..1971    -  CDS            TetR: tetracycline resistance regulatory protein; tetR
   2077..2326    +  CDS            TcR (fragment): tetracycline efflux protein; tetA; confers resistance to tetracycline
   2436..2460    -  misc_feature   RB T-DNA repeat: right border repeat from nopaline C58 T-DNA
   2490..2508    +  misc_feature   MCS (fragment): pUC18/19 multiple cloning site
   2559..2904    +  promoter       CaMV 35S promoter: strong constitutive promoter from cauliflower mosaic virus
   2856..2902    +  promoter       minimal CaMV 35S promoter: minimal 35S promoter from cauliflower mosaic virus
   2914..2932    -  misc_feature   MCS (fragment): pUC18/19 multiple cloning site
   2943..3458    +  CDS            P19_TBSVC: Experimental evidence at protein level: Swiss-Prot protein existence level 1. Acts as a suppressor of RNA-mediated gene silencing, also known as post-transcriptional gene silencing (PTGS), a mechanism of plant viral defense that limits the accumulation of viral RNAs. Binds to short interfering RNAs (siRNAs) with high affinity. Acts as a molecular caliper to specifically select siRNAs based on the length of the duplex region of the RNA (By similarity). From Tomato bushy stunt virus (strain Cherry) (TBSV).
   3531..3707    +  polyA_signal   CaMV poly(A) signal: cauliflower mosaic virus polyadenylation signal
   4210..4551    +  promoter       CaMV 35S promoter: strong constitutive promoter from cauliflower mosaic virus
   4577..4601    +  protein_bind   attB1: mutant version of attB; recombination site for the Gateway® BP reaction BP Clonase™
   4613..5845    +  CDS            TULP3: TLP3_ARATH - Experimental evidence at protein level: Swiss-Prot protein existence level 1. Involved in abiotic stress signaling. Tethered to plasma membrane (PM) and probably bound to phosphatidylinositol 4,5- bisphosphate. Abiotic stresses (drought, salt, H(2)O(2)) trigger phospholipase C mediated PM dislogement and plastidial and nucleocytosolic relocation of TULP3. From Arabidopsis thaliana (Mouse-ear cress).
   5853..5877    -  protein_bind   attB2: mutant version of attB; recombination site for the Gateway® BP reaction BP Clonase™
   5906..5995    +  CDS            3xHA: three tandem HA epitope tags
   6029..6281    +  terminator     NOS terminator: nopaline synthase terminator and poly(A) signal
   6710..6962    -  terminator     NOS terminator: nopaline synthase terminator and poly(A) signal
   6986..7414    -  CDS            nos (fragment): DHNO_AGRT7 - Protein inferred from homology: Swiss-Prot protein existence level 3. From Agrobacterium tumefaciens (strain T37).
   7430..8455    -  CDS            HygR: aminoglycoside phosphotransferase from E. coli; aph(4)-Ia; confers resistance to hygromycin
   8465..8809    -  promoter       CaMV 35S promoter: strong constitutive promoter from cauliflower mosaic virus
   8466..8512    -  promoter       minimal CaMV 35S promoter: minimal 35S promoter from cauliflower mosaic virus
   8947..9102    +  CDS            lacZα (fragment) (sequence partly withheld): LacZα fragment of β-galactosidase; lacZ fragment
   9100..9400    +  rep_origin     M13 ori (fragment) (sequence partly withheld): M13 bacteriophage origin of replication; arrow indicates direction of (+) strand synthesis
   9401..9531    +  CDS            lacI (fragment): lac repressor; lacI; The lac repressor binds to the lac operator to inhibit transcription in E. coli. This inhibition can be relieved by adding lactose or isopropyl-β-D-thiogalactopyranoside (IPTG).
   9585..9609    -  misc_feature   LB T-DNA repeat: left border repeat from nopaline C58 T-DNA
  11066..11185   -  CDS            tetR (fragment): TETR1_ECOLX - Experimental evidence at protein level: Swiss-Prot protein existence level 1. TetR is the repressor of the tetracycline resistance element; its N-terminal region forms a helix-turn-helix structure and binds DNA. Binding of tetracycline to TetR reduces the repressor affinity for the tetracycline resistance gene (tetA) promoter operator sites. From Escherichia coli.
  11205..12353   -  CDS            trfA: trans-acting replication protein that binds to and activates oriV
  12652..13446   -  CDS            KanR: aminoglycoside phosphotransferase; aphA-3; confers resistance to kanamycin
  13638..14405   +  mobile_element IS1: prokaryotic transposable element IS1
  14414..14563   -  CDS            satA (fragment): STA_BACSU - Also known as yyaR. Experimental evidence at protein level: Swiss-Prot protein existence level 1. Involved in resistance to streptothricin, a broad-spectrum antibiotic produced by streptomycetes. Detoxifies streptothricin via acetylation of the beta amino group of the first beta-lysyl moiety of streptothricin. From Bacillus subtilis (strain 168).
  14562..14756   -  CDS            satA (fragment): STA_BACSU - Also known as yyaR. Experimental evidence at protein level: Swiss-Prot protein existence level 1. Involved in resistance to streptothricin, a broad-spectrum antibiotic produced by streptomycetes. Detoxifies streptothricin via acetylation of the beta amino group of the first beta-lysyl moiety of streptothricin. From Bacillus subtilis (strain 168).
  14759..15034   -  CDS            klaC (fragment): KLAC_ECOLX - Also known as telB. Protein predicted: Swiss-Prot protein existence level 4. Belongs to the kla operon, which is associated with cryptic tellurite resistance, and IncW plasmid fertility inhibition. From Escherichia coli.
  15098..15729   -  rep_origin     oriV: incP origin of replication
>Addgene plasmid #126376 | pGWB14-LYX158 | addgene full sequence | sequence record 247559 | Addgene NGS Result
TCGGTCTTGCCTTGCTCGTCGGTGATGTACTTCACCAGCTCCGCGAAGTCGCTCTTCTTGATGGAGCGCA
TGGGGACGTGCTTGGCAATCACGCGCACCCCCCGGCCGTTTTAGCGGCTAAAAAAGTCATGGCTCTGCCC
TCGGGCGGACCACGCCCATCATGACCTTGCCAAGCTCGTCCTGCTTCTCTTCGATCTTCGCCAGCAGGGC
GAGGATCGTGGCATCACCGAACCGCGCCGTGCGCGGGTCGTCGGTGAGCCAGAGTTTCAGCAGGCCGCCC
AGGCGGCCCAGGTCGCCATTGATGCGGGCCAGCTCGCGGACGTGCTCATAGTCCACGACGCCCGTGATTT
TGTAGCCCTGGCCGACGGCCAGCAGGTAGGCCGACAGGCTCATGCCGGCCGCCGCCGCCTTTTCCTCAAT
CGCTCTTCGTTCGTCTGGAAGGCAGTACACCTTGATAGGTGGGCTGCCCTTCCTGGTTGGCTTGGTTTCA
TCAGCCATCCGCTTGCCCTCATCTGTTACGCCGGCGGTAGCCGGCCAGCCTCGCAGAGCAGGATTCCCGT
TGAGCACCGCCAGGTGCGAATAAGGGACAGTGAAGAAGGAACACCCGCTCGCGGGTGGGCCTACTTCACC
TATCCTGCCCGGCTGACGCCGTTGGATACACCAAGGAAAGTCTACACGAACCCTTTGGCAAAATCCTGTA
TATCGTGCGAAAAAGGATGGATATACCGAAAAAATCGCTATAATGACCCCGAAGCAGGGTTATGCAGCGG
AAAAGCGCCACGCTTCCCGAAGGGAGAAAGGCGGACAGGTATCCGGTAAGCGGCAGGGTCGGAACAGGAG
AGCGCACGAGGGAGCTTCCAGGGGGAAACGCCTGGTATCTTTATAGTCCTGTCGGGTTTCGCCACCTCTG
ACTTGAGCGTCGATTTTTGTGATGCTCGTCAGGGGGGCGGAGCCTATGGAAAAACGCCAGCAACGCGGCC
TTTTTACGGTTCCTGGCCTTTTGCTGGCCTTTTGCTCACATGTTCTTTCCTGCGTTATCCCCTGATTCTG
TGGATAACCGTATTACCGCCTTTGAGTGAGCTGATACCGCTCGCCGCAGCCGAACGACCGAGCGCAGCGA
GTCAGTGAGCGAGGAAGCGGAAGAGCGCCAGAAGGCCGCCAGAGAGGCCGAGCGCGGCCGTGAGGCTTGG
ACGCTAGGGCAGGGCATGAAAAAGCCCGTAGCGGGCTGCTACGGGCGTCTGACGCGGTGGAAAGGGGGAG
GGGATGTTGTCTACATGGCTCTGCTGTAGTGAGTGGGTTGCGCTCCGGCAGCGGTCCTGATCAATCGTCA
CCCTTTCTCGGTCCTTCAACGTTCCTGACAACGAGCCTCCTTTTCGCCAATCCATCGACAATCACCGCGA
GTCCCTGCTCGAACGCTGCGTCCGGACCGGCTTCGTCGAAGGCGTCTATCGCGGCCCGCAACAGCGGCGA
GAGCGGAGCCTGTTCAACGGTGCCGCCGCGCTCGCCGGCATCGCTGTCGCCGGCCTGCTCCTCAAGCACG
GCCCCAACAGTGAAGTAGCTGATTGTCATCAGCGCATTGACGGCGTCCCCGGCCGAAAAACCCGCCTCGC
AGAGGAAGCGAAGCTGCGCGTCGGCCGTTTCCATCTGCGGTGCGCCCGGTCGCGTGCCGGCATGGATGCG
CGCGCCATCGCGGTAGGCGAGCAGCGCCTGCCTGAAGCTGCGGGCATTCCCGATCAGAAATGAGCGCCAG
TCGTCGTCGGCTCTCGGCACCGAATGCGTATGATTCTCCGCCAGCATGGCTTCGGCCAGTGCGTCGAGCA
GCGCCCGCTTGTTCCTGAAGTGCCAGTAAAGCGCCGGCTGCTGAACCCCCAACCGTTCCGCCAGTTTGCG
TGTCGTCAGACCGTCTACGCCGACCTCGTTCAACAGGTCCAGGGCGGCACGGATCACTGTATTCGGCTGC
AACTTTGTCATGCTTGACACTTTATCACTGATAAACATAATATGTCCACCAACTTATCAGTGATAAAGAA
TCCGCGCGTTCAATCGGACCAGCGGAGGCTGGTCCGGAGGCCAGACGTGAAACCCAACATACCCCTGATC
GTAATTCTGAGCACTGTCGCGCTCGACGCTGTCGGCATCGGCCTGATTATGCCGGTGCTGCCGGGCCTCC
TGCGCGATCTGGTTCACTCGAACGACGTCACCGCCCACTATGGCATTCTGCTGGCGCTGTATGCGTTGGT
GCAATTTGCCTGCGCACCTGTGCTGGGCGCGCTGTCGGATCGTTTCGGGCGGCGGCCAATCTTGCTCGTC
TCGCTGGCCGGCGCCAGATCTGGGGAACCCTGTGGTTGGCATGCACATACAAATGGACGAACGGATAAAC
CTTTTCACGCCCTTTTAAATATCCGATTATTCTAATAAACGCTCTTTTCTCTTAGGTTTACCCGCCAATA
TATCCTGTCAAACACTGATAGTTTAAACGTTGCGATTAAGAATTCGAGCTCGGTACCCCCCTACTCCAAA
AATGTCAAAGATACAGTCTCAGAAGACCAAAGGGCTATTGAGACTTTTCAACAAAGGGTAATTTCGGGAA
ACCTCCTCGGATTCCATTGCCCAGCTATCTGTCACTTCATCGAAAGGACAGTAGAAAAGGAAGGTGGCTC
CTACAAATGCCATCATTGCGATAAAGGAAAGGCTATCATTCAAGATGCCTCTGCCGACAGTGGTCCCAAA
GATGGACCCCCACCCACGAGGAGCATCGTGGAAAAAGAAGACGTTCCAACCACGTCTTCAAAGCAAGTGG
ATTGATGTGACATCTCCACTGACGTAAGGGATGACGCACAATCCCACTATCCTTCGCAAGACCCTTCCTC
TATATAAGGAAGTTCATTTCATTTGGAGAGGACAGCCCAAGCTTCGACTCTAGAGGATCCCCTTAAATCG
ATATGGAACGAGCTATACAAGGAAACGACGCTAGGGAACAAGCTAACAGTGAACGTTGGGATGGAGGATC
AGGAGGTACCACTTCTCCCTTCAAACTTCCTGACGAAAGTCCGAGTTGGACTGAGTGGCGGCTACATAAC
GATGAGACGAATTCGAATCAAGATAATCCCCTTGGTTTCAAGGAAAGCTGGGGTTTCGGGAAAGTTGTAT
TTAAGAGATATCTCAGATACGACAGGACGGAAGCTTCACTGCACAGAGTCCTTGGATCTTGGACGGGAGA
TTCGGTTAACTATGCAGCATCTCGATTTTTCGGTTTCGACCAGATCGGATGTACCTATAGTATTCGGTTT
CGAGGAGTTAGTATCACCGTTTCTGGAGGGTCTCGAACTCTTCAGCATCTCTGTGAGATGGCAATTCGGT
CTAAGCAAGAACTGCTACAGCTTGCCCCAATCGAAGTGGAAAGTAATGTATCAAGAGGATGCCCTGAAGG
TACTCAAACCTTCGAAAAAGAAAGCGAGTAAGTCGAGGGCGAGCTCGAATTCGGTACGCTGAAATCACCA
GTCTCTCTCTACAAATCTATCTCTCTCTATTTTCTCCATAAATAATGTGTGAGTAGTTTCCCGATAAGGG
AAATTAGGGTTCTTATAGGGTTTCGCTCATGTGTTGAGCATATAAGAAACCCTTAGTATGTATTTGTATT
TGTAAAATACTTCTATCAATAAAATTTCTAATTCCTAAAACCAAAATCCAGTACTAAAATCCAGATCTCC
CTGCAGGTCCCCAGATTAGCCTTTTCAATTTCAGAAAGAATGCTAACCCACAGATGGTTAGAGAGGCTTA
CGCAGCAGGTCTCATCAAGACGATCTACCCGAGCAATAATCTCCAGGAAATCAAATACCTTCCCAAGAAG
GTTAAAGATGCAGTCAAAAGATTCAGGACTAACTGCATCAAGAACACAGAGAAAGATATATTTCTCAAGA
TCAGAAGTACTATTCCAGTATGGACGATTCAAGGCTTGCTTCACAAACCAAGGCAAGTAATAGAGATTGG
AGTCTCTAAAAAGGTAGTTCCCACTGAATCAAAGGCCATGGAGTCAAAGATTCAAATAGAGGACCTAACA
GAACTCGCCGTAAAGACTGGCGAACAGTTCATACAGAGTCTCTTACGACTCAATGACAAGAAGAAAATCT
TCGTCAACATGGTGGAGCACGACACACTTGTCTACTCCAAAAATATCAAAGATACAGTCTCAGAAGACCA
AAGGGCAATTGAGACTTTTCAACAAAGGGTAATATCCGGAAACCTCCTCGGATTCCATTGCCCAGCTATC
TGTCACTTTATTGTGAAGATAGTGGAAAAGGAAGGTGGCTCCTACAAATGCCATCATTGCGATAAAGGAA
AGGCCATCGTTGAAGATGCCTCTGCCGACAGTGGTCCCAAAGATGGACCCCCACCCACGAGGAGCATCGT
GGAAAAAGAAGACGTTCCAACCACGTCTTCAAAGCAAGTGGATTGATGTGATATCTCCACTGACGTAAGG
GATGACGCACAATCCCACTATCCTTCGCAAGACCCTTCCTCTATATAAGGAAGTTCATTTCATTTGGAGA
GAACACGGGGGACTCTAGAGTTATCAACAAGTTTGTACAAAAAAGCAGGCTCCACCACTAGTATGTCCTT
CAAGAGCATTGTCCATGAGCTGCGCGAGATGAAAGATGGGATAGGGAATATATCGAGGAGGGGAGTGGAA
GGGAGGCACTGGCGCAACAGAACCCGGTCGCATATAGCCCCCGACGTGGCCCCTTTTGATCAAATTGAAC
AAGGGCAATGGACAAATTTACCACCAGAGCTACTTCTGGATATAATCCGCAGGGTTGAAGAGAGCGAGAC
AACTTGGCCTGCTCGAACTGTGGTTGTCTTTTGTGCATCTGTTTGCAAGTCATGGAGAGAAGTTACAAAA
GAGATTGTCAGGACTCCTGAGGAATGTGGTAAACTTACCTTTCCCATTTCGCTGAAGCAGCCTGGTCCCC
GTGAATCCCCAATCCATTGCTTTATCAAACGAGACAGAGATAACTCAGTTTATCGCCTCTACTTTGGCTT
GACTCCATCTGAGGATGAGGGTGATAAGCTATTGCTGGCTGCCAGAAGGATCAGGAGGGCAACAAGCACA
GATTTTGTAATTTCATTAGTTGCAGATGATTTTTCTCGAGCGCGCAATACATACCTTGGGAAACTGAGGT
CTAACTTTCTTGGGACCAAGTTCACCATATATGATAGCAAACCCCCAACTGATGCATCTATTCAAGAGCA
TTGTCGACATAGTCGGAGATTCCGTGCAAAGCAGGTATCTCCAACAGTACCTGCTTGCAACTACAGTATC
GCAACCATCTCCTATGAACTCAATGTTTTCCGTACAAGAGGACCTAGGAGAATGCATTGCGCTATGCATT
CTATTCCTTTCTCTTCTATCCAAGAAGGAGGCACTGCTCCAACACCAACATCATTTCCACAGCCTTTTTC
TGAGAAGCCATCTCCTCCCTCAGTTTCAGATGCAAAAGAGCTAGCTAAAGATGTCAGCTCGGCTGGTATT
TCAAGTTCAACTGTGTCATTGCCTCTCCGAGAGTCACTTGTGCTAAAAAACAAGGCCCCTAGATGGCATG
AACAATTGCAGTGCTGGTGCCTAAATTTTAAAGGTCGTGTTACAGTGGCTTCTGTAAAAAACTTCCAGCT
AGTGGCATCGGTAGATCCTTCACACAATGTACCTGCTGAGGAACAAGAAAAAGTAATTTTACAGTTTGGA
AAAATCGGAAAAGATATATTCACCATGGATTACCGCTACCCACTTTCTGCCTTTCAAGCCTTTGCAATCT
GCTTGAGCAGCTTCGACACAAAACCAGCATGTGAACCCGGGGACCCAGCTTTCTTGTACAAAGTGGTTGA
TAACAGCGGGTTAATTAACATCTTTTACCCATACGATGTTCCTGACTATGCGGGCTATCCCTATGACGTC
CCGGACTATGCAGGATCCTATCCATATGACGTTCCAGATTACGCTGCTCAGTGCAGCGCTTAGAGCTCGA
ATTTCCCCGATCGTTCAAACATTTGGCAATAAAGTTTCTTAAGATTGAATCCTGTTGCCGGTCTTGCGAT
GATTATCATATAATTTCTGTTGAATTACGTTAAGCATGTAATAATTAACATGTAATGCATGACGTTATTT
ATGAGATGGGTTTTTATGATTAGAGTCCCGCAATTATACATTTAATACGCGATAGAAAACAAAATATAGC
GCGCAAACTAGGATAAATTATCGCGCGCGGTGTCATCTATGTTACTAGATCGGGAATTAGCTTCATCAAC
GCAAGACATGCGCACGACCGTCTGACAGGAGAGGAATTTCCGACGAGCACAGAAAGGACTTGCTCTTGGA
CGTAGGCCTATTTCTCAGGCACATGTATCAAGTGTTCGGACGTGGGTTTTCGATGGTGTATCAGCCGCCG
CCAACTGGGAGATGAGGAGGCTTTCTTGGGGGGCAGTCAGCAGTTCATTTCACAAGACAGAGGAACTTGT
AAGGAGATGCACTGATTTATCTTGGCGCAAACCAGCAGGACGAATTAGTGGGAATAGCCCGCGAATATCT
AAGTTATGCCTGTCGGCATGAGCAGAAACTTCCAATTCGAAACAGTTTGGAGAGGTTGTTTTTGGGCATA
CCTTTTGTTAGTCAGCCTCTCGATTGCTCATCGTCATTACACAGTACCGAAGTTTGATCGATCTAGTAAC
ATAGATGACACCGCGCGCGATAATTTATCCTAGTTTGCGCGCTATATTTTGTTTTCTATCGCGTATTAAA
TGTATAATTGCGGGACTCTAATCATAAAAACCCATCTCATAAATAACGTCATGCATTACATGTTAATTAT
TACATGCTTAACGTAATTCAACAGAAATTATATGATAATCATCGCAAGACCGGCAACAGGATTCAATCTT
AAGAAACTTTATTGCCAAATGTTTGAACGATCTGCTTCGACGCACTCCTTCTTTACTCCACCATCTCGTC
CTTATTGAAAACGTGGGTAGCACCAAAACGAATCAAGTCGCTGGAACTGAAGTTACCAATCACGCTGGAT
GATTTGCCAGTTGGATTAATCTTGCCTTTCCCCGCATGAATAATATTGATGAATGCATGCGTGAGGGGTA
TTTCGATTTTGGCAATAGCTGCAATTGCCGCGACATCCTCCAACGAGCATAATTCTTCAGAAAAATAGCG
ATGTTCCATGTTGTCAGGGCATGCATGATGCACGTTATGAGGTGACGGTGCTAGGCAGTATTCCCTCAAA
GTTTCATAGTCAGTATCATATTCATCATTGCATTCCTGCAAGAGAGAATTGAGACGCAATCCACACGCTG
CGGCAACCTTCCGGCGTTCGTGGTCTATTTGCTCTTGGACGTTGCAAACGTAAGTGTTGGATCCCGGTCG
GCATCTACTCTATTCCTTTGCCCTCGGACGAGTGCTGGGGCGTCGGTTTCCACTATCGGCGAGTACTTCT
ACACAGCCATCGGTCCAGACGGCCGCGCTTCTGCGGGCGATTTGTGTACGCCCGACAGTCCCGGCTCCGG
ATCGGACGATTGCGTCGCATCGACCCTGCGCCCAAGCTGCATCATCGAAATTGCCGTCAACCAAGCTCTG
ATAGAGTTGGTCAAGACCAATGCGGAGCATATACGCCCGGAGCCGCGGCGATCCTGCAAGCTCCGGATGC
CTCCGCTCGAAGTAGCGCGTCTGCTGCTCCATACAAGCCAACCACGGCCTCCAGAAGAAGATGTTGGCGA
CCTCGTATTGGGAATCCCCGAACATCGCCTCGCTCCAGTCAATGACCGCTGTTATGCGGCCATTGTCCGT
CAGGACATTGTTGGAGCCGAAATCCGCGTGCACGAGGTGCCGGACTTCGGGGCAGTCCTCGGCCCAAAGC
ATCAGCTCATCGAGAGCCTGCGCGACGGACGCACTGACGGTGTCGTCCATCACAGTTTGCCAGTGATACA
CATGGGGATCAGCAATCGCGCATATGAAATCACGCCATGTAGTGTATTGACCGATTCCTTGCGGTCCGAA
TGGGCCGAACCCGCTCGTCTGGCTAAGATCGGCCGCAGCGATCGCATCCATGGCCTCCGCGACCGGCTGC
AGAACAGCGGGCAGTTCGGTTTCAGGCAGGTCTTGCAACGTGACACCCTGTGCACGGCGGGAGATGCAAT
AGGTCAGGCTCTCGCTGAATTCCCCAATGTCAAGCACTTCCGGAATCGGGAGCGCGGCCGATGCAAAGTG
CCGATAAACATAACGATCTTTGTAGAAACCATCGGCGCAGCTATTTACCCGCAGGACATATCCACGCCCT
CCTACATCGAAGCTGAAAGCACGAGATTCTTCGCCCTCCGAGAGCTGCATCAGGTCGGAGACGCTGTCGA
ACTTTTCGATCAGAAACTTCTCGACAGACGTCGCGGTGAGTTCAGGCTTTTTCATATCGGGGTCGTCCTC
TCCAAATGAAATGAACTTCCTTATATAGAGGAAGGGTCTTGCGAAGGATAGTGGGATTGTGCGTCATCCC
TTACGTCAGTGGAGATATCACATCAATCCACTTGCTTTGAAGACGTGGTTGGAACGTCTTCTTTTTCCAC
GATGCTCCTCGTGGGTGGGGGTCCATCTTTGGGACCACTGTCGGCAGAGGCATCTTGAACGATAGCCTTT
CCTTTATCGCAATGATGGCATTTGTAGGTGCCACCTTCCTTTTCTACTGTCCTTTTGATGAAGTGACAGA
TAGCTGGGCAATGGAATCCGAGGAGGTTTCCCGATATTACCCTTTGTTGAAAAGTCTCAATAGCCCTTTG
GTCTTCTGAGACTGTATCTTTGATATTCTTGGAGTAGACGAGAGTGTCGTGCTCCACCATGTTGACGGAT
CTCTAGGACGCGTCGACGCGTCGACGCGTCGACGCGTCGACGCGTCCTAGAAGCTAATTCACTGGCCGTC
GTTTTACAACGTCGTGACTGGGAAAACCCTGGCGTTACCCAACTTAATCGCCTTGCAGCACATCCCCCTT
TCGCCAGCTGGCGTAATAGCGAAGAGGCCCGCACCGATCGCCCTTCCCAACAGTTGCGCAGCCTGAATG
[44 nt withheld, positions 9100-9143]
C
[141 nt withheld, positions 9145-9285]
CCTTTGACGTTGGAGTCCACGTTCTTT
[37 nt withheld, positions 9313-9349]
ACCCTATCTCGGGCTATTCTTTTGATTTATAAGGGATTTTGCCGATTTCGGAACCACCATCAAACAGGAT
TTTCGCCTGCTGGGGCAAACCAGCGTGGACCGCTTGCTGCAACTCTCTCAGGGCCAGGCGGTGAAGGGCA
ATCAGCTGTTGCCCGTCTCACTGGTGAAAAGAAAAACCACCCCAGTACATTAAAAACGTCCGCAATGTGT
TATTAAGTTGTCTAAGCGTCAATTTGTTTACACCACAATATATCCTGCCACCAGCCAGCCAACAGCTCCC
CGACCGGCAGCTCGGCACAAAATCACCACTCGATACAGGCAGCCCATCAGTCCGGGACGGCGTCAGCGGG
AGAGCCGTTGTAAGGCGGCAGACTTTGCTCATGTTACCGATGCTATTCGGAAGAACGGCAACTAAGCTGC
CGGGTTTGAAACACGGATGATCTCGCGGAGGGTAGCATGTTGATTGTAACGATGACAGAGCGTTGCTGCC
TGTGATCAAATATCATCTCCCTCGCAGAGATCCGAATTATCAGCCTTCTTATTCATTTCTCGCTTAACCG
TGACAGGCTGTCGATCTTGAGAACTATGCCGACATAATAGGAAATCGCTGGATAAAGCCGCTGAGGAAGC
TGAGTGGCGCTATTTCTTTAGAAGTGAACGTTGACGATATCAACTCCCCTATCCATTGCTCACCGAATGG
TACAGGTCGGGGACCCGAAGTTCCGACTGTCGGCCTGATGCATCCCCGGCTGATCGACCCCAGATCTGGG
GCTGAGAAAGCCCAGTAAGGAAACAACTGTAGGTTCGAGTCGCGAGATCCCCCGGAACCAAAGGAAGTAG
GTTAAACCCGCTCCGATCAGGCCGAGCCACGCCAGGCCGAGAACATTGGTTCCTGTAGGCATCGGGATTG
GCGGATCAAACACTAAAGCTACTGGAACGAGCAGAAGTCCTCCGGCCGCCAGTTGCCAGGCGGTAAAGGT
GAGCAGAGGCACGGGAGGTTGCCACTTGCGGGTCAGCACGGTTCCGAACGCCATGGAAACCGCCCCCGCC
AGGCCCGCTGCGACGCCGACAGGATCTAGCGCTGCGTTTGGTGTCAACACCAACAGCGCCACGCCCGCAG
TTCCGCAAATAGCCCCCAGGACCGCCATCAATCGTATCGGGCTACCTAGCAGAGCGGCAGAGATGAACAC
GACCATCAGCGGCTGCACAGCGCCTACCGTCGCCGCGACCCCGCCCGGCAGGCGGTAGACCGAAATAAAC
AACAAGCTCCAGAATAGCGAAATATTAAGTGCGCCGAGGATGAAGATGCGCATCCACCAGATTCCCGTTG
GAATCTGTCGGACGATCATCACGAGCAATAAACCCGCCGGCAACGCCCGCAGCAGCATACCGGCGACCCC
TCGGCCTCGCTGTTCGGGCTCCACGAAAACGCCGGACAGATGCGCCTTGTGAGCGTCCTTGGGGCCGTCC
TCCTGTTTGAAGACCGACAGCCCAATGATCTCGCCGTCGATGTAGGCGCCGAATGCCACGGCATCTCGCA
ACCGTTCAGCGAACGCCTCCATGGGCTTTTTCTCCTCGTGCTCGTAAACGGACCCGAACATCTCTGGAGC
TTTCTTCAGGGCCGACAATCGGATCTCGCGGAAATCCTGCACGTCGGCCGCTCCAAGCCGTCGAATCTGA
GCCTTAATCACAATTGTCAATTTTAATCCTCTGTTTATCGGCAGTTCGTAGAGCGCGCCGTGCGTCCCGA
GCGATACTGAGCGAAGCAAGTGCGTCGAGCAGTGCCCGCTTGTTCCTGAAATGCCAGTAAAGCGCTGGCT
GCTGAACCCCCAGCCGGAACTGACCCCACAAGGCCCTAGCGTTTGCAATGCACCAGGTCATCATTGACCC
AGGCGTGTTCCACCAGGCCGCTGCCTCGCAACTCTTCGCAGGCTTCGCCGACCTGCTCGCGCCACTTCTT
CACGCGGGTGGAATCCGATCCGCACATGAGGCGGAAGGTTTCCAGCTTGAGCGGGTACGGCTCCCGGTGC
GAGCTGAAATAGTCGAACATCCGTCGGGCCGTCGGCGACAGCTTGCGGTACTTCTCCCATATGAATTTCG
TGTAGTGGTCGCCAGCAAACAGCACGACGATTTCCTCGTCGATCAGGACCTGGCAACGGGACGTTTTCTT
GCCACGGTCCAGGACGCGGAAGCGGTGCAGCAGCGACACCGATTCCAGGTGCCCAACGCGGTCGGACGTG
AAGCCCATCGCCGTCGCCTGTAGGCGCGACAGGCATTCCTCGGCCTTCGTGTAATACCGGCCATTGATCG
ACCAGCCCAGGTCCTGGCAAAGCTCGTAGAACGTGAAGGTGATCGGCTCGCCGATAGGGGTGCGCTTCGC
GTACTCCAACACCTGCTGCCACACCAGTTCGTCATCGTCGGCCCGCAGCTCGACGCCGGTGTAGGTGATC
TTCACGTCCTTGTTGACGTGGAAAATGACCTTGTTTTGCAGCGCCTCGCGCGGGATTTTCTTGTTGCGCG
TGGTGAACAGGGCAGAGCGGGCCGTGTCGTTTGGCATCGCTCGCATCGTGTCCGGCCACGGCGCAATATC
GAACAAGGAAAGCTGCATTTCCTTGATCTGCTGCTTCGTGTGTTTCAGCAACGCGGCCTGCTTGGCCTCG
CTGACCTGTTTTGCCAGGTCCTCGCCGGCGGTTTTTCGCTTCTTGGTCGTCATAGTTCCTCGCGTGTCGA
TGGTCATCGACTTCGCCAAACCTGCCGCCTCCTGTTCGAGACGACGCGAACGCTCCACGGCGGCCGATGG
CGCGGGCAGGGCAGGGGGAGCCAGTTGCACGCTGTCGCGCTCGATCTTGGCCGTAGCTTGCTGGACCATC
GAGCCGACGGACTGGAAGGTTTCGCGGGGCGCACGCATGACGGTGCGGCTTGCGATGGTTTCGGCATCCT
CGGCGGAAAACCCCGCGTCGATCAGTTCTTGCCTGTATGCCTTCCGGTCAAACGTCCGATTCATTCACCC
TCCTTGCGGGATTGCCCCGACTCACGCCGGGGCAATGTGCCCTTATTCCTGATTTGACCCGCCTGGTGCC
TTGGTGTCCAGATAATCCACCTTATCGGCAATGAAGTCGGTCCCGTAGACCGTCTGGCCGTCCTTCTCGT
ACTTGGTATTCCGAATCTTGCCCTGCACGAATACCAGCGACCCCTTGCCCAAATACTTGCCGTGGGCCTC
GGCCTGAGAGCCAAAACACTTGATGCGGAAGAAGTCGGTGCGCTCCTGCTTGTCGCCGGCATCGTTGCGC
CACATCTAGGTACTAAAACAATTCATCCAGTAAAATATAATATTTTATTTTCTCCCAATCAGGCTTGATC
CCCAGTAAGTCAAAAAATAGCTCGACATACTGTTCTTCCCCGATATCCTCCCTGATCGACCGGACGCAGA
AGGCAATGTCATACCACTTGTCCGCCCTGCCGCTTCTCCCAAGATCAATAAAGCCACTTACTTTGCCATC
TTTCACAAAGATGTTGCTGTCTCCCAGGTCGCCGTGGGAAAAGACAAGTTCCTCTTCGGGCTTTTCCGTC
TTTAAAAAATCATACAGCTCGCGCGGATCTTTAAATGGAGTGTCTTCTTCCCAGTTTTCGCAATCCACAT
CGGCCAGATCGTTATTCAGTAAGTAATCCAATTCGGCTAAGCGGCTGTCTAAGCTATTCGTATAGGGACA
ATCCGATATGTCGATGGAGTGAAAGAGCCTGATGCACTCCGCATACAGCTCGATAATCTTTTCAGGGCTT
TGTTCATCTTCATACTCTTCCGAGCAAAGGACGCCATCGGCCTCACTCATGAGCAGATTGCTCCAGCCAT
CATGCCGTTCAAAGTGCAGGACCTTTGGAACAGGCAGCTTTCCTTCCAGCCATAGCATCATGTCCTTTTC
CCGTTCCACATCATAGGTGGTCCCTTTATACCGGCTGTCCGTCATTTTTAAATATAGGTTTTCATTTTCT
CCCACCAGCTTATATACCTTAGCAGGAGACATTCCTTCCGTATCTTTTACGCAGCGGTATTTTTCGATCA
GTTTTTTCAATTCCGGTGATATTCTCATTTTAGCCATTTATTATTTCCTTCCTCTTTTCTACAGTATTTA
AAGATACCCCAAGAAGCTAATTATAACAAGACGAACTCCAATTCACTGTTCCTTGCATTCTAAAACCTTA
AATACCAGAAAACAGCTTTTTCAAAGTTGTTTTCAAAGTTGGCGTATAACATAGTATCGACGGAGCCGAT
TTTGAAACCACAATTATGGGTGATGCTGCCAACTTACTGATTTAGTGTATGATGGTGTTTTTGAGGTGCT
CCAGTGGCTTCTGTTTCTATCAGCTGTCCCTCCTGTTCAGCTACTGACGGGGTGGTGCGTAACGGCAAAA
GCACCGCCGGACATCAGCGCTATCTCTGCTCTCACTGCCGTAAAACATGGCAACTGCAGTTCACTTACAC
CGCTTCTCAACCCGGTACGCACCAGAAAATCATTGATATGGCCATGAATGGCGTTGGATGCCGGGCAACA
GCCCGCATTATGGGCGTTGGCCTCAACACGATTTTACGTCACTTAAAAAACTCAGGCCGCAGTCGGTAAC
CTCGCGCATACAGCCGGGCAGTGACGTCATCGTCTGCGCGGAAATGGACGAACAGTGGGGCTATGTCGGG
GCTAAATCGCGCCAGCGCTGGCTGTTTTACGCGTATGACAGTCTCCGGAAGACGGTTGTTGCGCACGTAT
TCGGTGAACGCACTATGGCGACGCTGGGGCGTCTTATGAGCCTGCTGTCACCCTTTGACGTGGTGATATG
GATGACGGATGGCTGGCCGCTGTATGAATCCCGCCTGAAGGGAAAGCTGCACGTAATCAGCAAGCGATAT
ACGCAGCGAATTGAGCGGCATAACCTGAATCTGAGGCAGCACCTGGCACGGCTGGGACGGAAGTCGCTGT
CGTTCTCAAAATCGGTGGAGCTGCATGACAAAGTCATCGGGCATTATCTGAACATAAAACACTATCAATA
AGTTGGAGTCATTACCCAATTATGATAGAATTTACAAGCTATAAGGTTATTGTCCTGGGTTTCAAGCATT
AGTCCATGCAAGTTTTTATGCTTTGCCCATTCTATAGATATATTGATAAGCGCGCTGCCTATGCCTTGCC
CCCTGAAATCCTTACATACGGCGATATCTTCTATATAAAAGATATATTATCTTATCAGTATTGTCAATAT
ATTCAAGGCAATCTGCCTCCTCATCCTCTTCATCCTCTTCGTCTTGGTAGCTTTTTAAATATGGCGCTTC
ATAGAGTAATTCTGTAAAGGTCCAATTCTCGTTTTCATACCTCGGTATAATCTTACCTATCACCTCAAAT
GGTTCGCTGGGTTTATCGCACCCCCGAACACGAGCACGGCACCCGCGACCACTATGCCAAGAATGCCCAA
GGTAAAAATTGCCGGCCCCGCCATGAAGTCCGTGAATGCCCCGACGGCCGAAGTGAAGGGCAGGCCGCCA
CCCAGGCCGCCGCCCTCACTGCCCGGCACCTGGTCGCTGAATGTCGATGCCAGCACCTGCGGCACGTCAA
TGCTTCCGGGCGTCGCGCTCGGGCTGATCGCCCATCCCGTTACTGCCCCGATCCCGGCAATGGCAAGGAC
TGCCAGCGCTGCCATTTTTGGGGTGAGGCCGTTCGCGGCCGAGGGGCGCAGCCCCTGGGGGGATGGGAGG
CCCGCGTTAGCGGGCCGGGAGGGTTCGAGAAGGGGGGGCACCCCCCTTCGGCGTGCGCGGTCACGCGCAC
AGGGCGCAGCCCTGGTTAAAAACAAGGTTTATAAATATTGGTTTAAAAGCAGGTTAAAAGACAGGTTAGC
GGTGGCCGAAAAACGGGCGGAAACCCTTGCAAATGCTGGATTTTCTGCCTGTGGACAGCCCCTCAAATGT
CAATAGGTGCGCCCCTCATCTGTCAGCACTCTGCCCCTCAAGTGTCAAGGATCGCGCCCCTCATCTGTCA
GTAGTCGCGCCCCTCAAGTGTCAATACCGCAGGGCACTTATCCCCAGGCTTGTCCACATCATCTGTGGGA
AACTCGCGTAAAATCAGGCGTTTTCGCCGATTTGCGAGGCTGGCCAGCTCCACGTCGCCGGCCGAAATCG
AGCCTGCCCCTCATCTGTCAACGCCGCGCCGGGTGAGTCGGCCCCTCAAGTGTCAACGTCCGCCCCTCAT
CTGTCAGTGAGGGCCAAGTTTTCCGCGAGGTATCCACAACGCCGGCGGCCGCGGTGTCTCGCACACGGCT
TCGACGGCGTTTCTGGCGCGTTTGCAGGGCCATAGACGGCCGCCAGCCCAGCGGCGAGGGCAACCAGCCC
GGTGAGCGTCGGAAAGGCGC
